Addgene plasmid #110490: pSKC11 - UTRQ
Purpose: Monitor the expression of Luciferase driven by the NRAS 5'-UTR.
Depositing lab: Shankar Balasubramanian. Publication: An RNA G-quadruplex in the 5' UTR of the NRAS proto-oncogene modulates translation. Kumari S, Bugaut A, Huppert JL, Balasubramanian S. Nat Chem Biol. 2007 Apr;3(4):218-21. doi: 10.1038/nchembio864. Epub 2007 Feb 25. PubMed 17322877.
Backbone
  Vector backbone: pUC18
  Total vector size (bp): 2680
  Vector type: Luciferase
Growth in bacteria
  Bacterial resistance: Ampicillin, 100 μg/mL
  Growth temperature: 37°C
  Growth strain: DH5alpha
  Copy number: Unknown
Gene/Insert
  Gene/Insert name: NRAS 5'-UTR (bp 1-254)
  Species: H. sapiens (human)
  Insert size (bp): 254
  GenBank ID: AM489486
  Entrez Gene: NRAS (a.k.a. ALPS4, CMNS, KRAS, N-ras, NCMS, NRAS1, NS6)
  Promoter: T7
  Tag / fusion protein: Firefly luciferase (C terminal on insert)
  Cloning method: Restriction Enzyme; 5′ cloning site HindIII (not destroyed); 3′ cloning site EcoRI (not destroyed)
  Sequencing primers: 5′ M13-fwd; 3′ M13-rev
Terms and licenses: Academic/Nonprofit Terms; Industry Terms: Not Available to Industry
How to cite: pSKC11 - UTRQ was a gift from Shankar Balasubramanian (Addgene plasmid # 110490 ; http://n2t.net/addgene:110490 ; RRID:Addgene_110490)
