[The description below was written by a language model from this plasmid's Addgene catalogue record and pLannotate feature annotations shown in this document.]
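Description:
pSKC11 - UTRQ is a pUC18-based luciferase reporter plasmid built to monitor how the 5′ untranslated region of the human NRAS proto-oncogene influences expression of a downstream reporter. It is propagated in E. coli through the high-copy ColE1/pUC-type origin and selected with ampicillin via the β-lactamase (AmpR) gene and its native promoter. The remaining annotated backbone elements are typical pUC remnants: a lacZα fragment interrupted by the insert, the lac promoter, operator and CAP binding site, and short fragments of lacI, bom and rop. These play no evident role in the reporter function.

The payload lies between the HindIII and EcoRI sites of the polylinker. A bacteriophage T7 promoter sits upstream of the 254 bp NRAS 5′-UTR, which is followed directly by the firefly luciferase (luc+) coding sequence. The UTR itself is not annotated in the feature table, but the roughly 250 nt gap between the T7 promoter and the luciferase start is consistent with its recorded size. Transcription by T7 RNA polymerase therefore yields an mRNA in which luciferase translation depends on the NRAS leader, so light output reports on the translational behaviour of that UTR.

The associated publication concerns an RNA G-quadruplex in this UTR that modulates translation, and the "UTRQ" name suggests this construct carries the quadruplex-containing leader, although the record does not say so explicitly. No eukaryotic promoter or polyadenylation signal is annotated, so the design appears suited to T7-driven transcription rather than direct mammalian expression. The sequenced plasmid is 4,565 nt, whereas the listed 2,680 bp corresponds to the pUC18 backbone alone.
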