Features (pLannotate 1.2.2; 12 found; start..end, strand, type, name):
    137..236     +  misc_feature   bom (fragment): basis of mobility region from pBR322
    242..396     -  CDS            lacZα (fragment): LacZα fragment of β-galactosidase; lacZ fragment
    405..423     +  promoter       T7 promoter: promoter for bacteriophage T7 RNA polymerase
    676..2328    +  CDS            luciferase: firefly luciferase; luc+; enhanced luc+ version of the luciferase gene
   2368..2384    -  protein_bind   lac operator: The lac repressor binds to the lac operator to inhibit transcription in E. coli. This inhibition can be relieved by adding lactose or isopropyl-β-D-thiogalactopyranoside (IPTG). lac repressor encoded by lacI
   2392..2422    -  promoter       lac promoter: promoter for the E. coli lac operon
   2437..2458    -  protein_bind   CAP binding site: CAP binding activates transcription in the presence of cAMP. E. coli catabolite activator protein
   2471..2563    -  CDS            lacI (fragment): lac repressor; lacI; The lac repressor binds to the lac operator to inhibit transcription in E. coli. This inhibition can be relieved by adding lactose or isopropyl-β-D-thiogalactopyranoside (IPTG).
   2746..3334    -  rep_origin     ori: high-copy-number ColE1/pMB1/pBR322/pUC origin of replication
   3505..4365    -  CDS            AmpR: β-lactamase; bla; confers resistance to ampicillin, carbenicillin, and related antibiotics
   4366..4470    -  promoter       AmpR promoter: bla
   4565..35      +  CDS            rop (fragment) (across the origin): Rop protein, which maintains plasmids at low copy number; rop
>Addgene plasmid #110490 | pSKC11 - UTRQ | addgene full sequence | sequence record 211065 | Addgene NGS Result
TCGCGCGTTTCGGTGATGACGGTGAAAACCTCTGACACATGCAGCTCCCGGAGACGGTCACAGCTTGTCT
GTAAGCGGATGCCGGGAGCAGACAAGCCCGTCAGGGCGCGTCAGCGGGTGTTGGCGGGTGTCGGGGCTGG
CTTAACTATGCGGCATCAGAGCAGATTGTACTGAGAGTGCACCATATGCGGTGTGAAATACCGCACAGAT
GCGTAAGGAGAAAATACCGCATCAGGCGCCATTCGCCATTCAGGCTGCGCAACTGTTGGGAAGGGCGATC
GGTGCGGGCCTCTTCGCTATTACGCCAGCTGGCGAAAGGGGGATGTGCTGCAAGGCGATTAAGTTGGGTA
ACGCCAGGGTTTTCCCAGTCACGACGTTGTAAAACGACGGCCAGTGCCAAGCTTTAATACGACTCACTAT
AGGGACGTCCCGTGTGGGAGGGGCGGGTCTGGGTGCGGCCTGCCGCATGACTCGTGGTTCGGAGGCCCAC
GTGGCCGGGGCGGGGACTCAGGCGCCTGGGGCGCCGACTGATTACGTAGCGGGCGGGGCCGGAAGTGCCG
CTCCTTGGTGGGGGCTGTTCATGGCGGTTCCGGGGTCTCCAACATTTTTCCCGGCTGTGGTCCTAAATCT
GTCCAAAGCAGAGGCAGTGGAGCTTGAGGTTCTTGCTGGTGTGAAATGGAAGACGCCAAAAACATAAAGA
AAGGCCCGGCGCCATTCTATCCGCTGGAAGATGGAACCGCTGGAGAGCAACTGCATAAGGCTATGAAGAG
ATACGCCCTGGTTCCTGGAACAATTGCTTTTACAGATGCACATATCGAGGTGGACATCACTTACGCTGAG
TACTTCGAAATGTCCGTTCGGTTGGCAGAAGCTATGAAACGATATGGGCTGAATACAAATCACAGAATCG
TCGTATGCAGTGAAAACTCTCTTCAATTCTTTATGCCGGTGTTGGGCGCGTTATTTATCGGAGTTGCAGT
TGCGCCCGCGAACGACATTTATAATGAACGTGAATTGCTCAACAGTATGGGCATTTCGCAGCCTACCGTG
GTGTTCGTTTCCAAAAAGGGGTTGCAAAAAATTTTGAACGTGCAAAAAAAGCTCCCAATCATCCAAAAAA
TTATTATCATGGATTCTAAAACGGATTACCAGGGATTTCAGTCGATGTACACGTTCGTCACATCTCATCT
ACCTCCCGGTTTTAATGAATACGATTTTGTGCCAGAGTCCTTCGATAGGGACAAGACAATTGCACTGATC
ATGAACTCCTCTGGATCTACTGGTCTGCCTAAAGGTGTCGCTCTGCCTCATAGAACTGCCTGCGTGAGAT
TCTCGCATGCCAGAGATCCTATTTTTGGCAATCAAATCATTCCGGATACTGCGATTTTAAGTGTTGTTCC
ATTCCATCACGGTTTTGGAATGTTTACTACACTCGGATATTTGATATGTGGATTTCGAGTCGTCTTAATG
TATAGATTTGAAGAAGAGCTGTTTCTGAGGAGCCTTCAGGATTACAAGATTCAAAGTGCGCTGCTGGTGC
CAACCCTATTCTCCTTCTTCGCCAAAAGCACTCTGATTGACAAATACGATTTATCTAATTTACACGAAAT
TGCTTCTGGTGGCGCTCCCCTCTCTAAGGAAGTCGGGGAAGCGGTTGCCAAGAGGTTCCATCTGCCAGGT
ATCAGGCAAGGATATGGGCTCACTGAGACTACATCAGCTATTCTGATTACACCCGAGGGGGATGATAAAC
CGGGCGCGGTCGGTAAAGTTGTTCCATTTTTTGAAGCGAAGGTTGTGGATCTGGATACCGGGAAAACGCT
GGGCGTTAATCAAAGAGGCGAACTGTGTGTGAGAGGTCCTATGATTATGTCCGGTTATGTAAACAATCCG
GAAGCGACCAACGCCTTGATTGACAAGGATGGATGGCTACATTCTGGAGACATAGCTTACTGGGACGAAG
ACGAACACTTCTTCATCGTTGACCGCCTGAAGTCTCTGATTAAGTACAAAGGCTATCAGGTGGCTCCCGC
TGAATTGGAATCCATCTTGCTCCAACACCCCAACATCTTCGACGCAGGTGTCGCAGGTCTTCCCGACGAT
GACGCCGGTGAACTTCCCGCCGCCGTTGTTGTTTTGGAGCACGGAAAGACGATGACGGAAAAAGAGATCG
TGGATTACGTCGCCAGTCAAGTAACAACCGCGAAAAAGTTGCGCGGAGGAGTTGTGTTTGTGGACGAAGT
ACCGAAAGGTCTTACCGGAAAACTCGACGCAAGAAAAATCAGAGAGATCCTCATAAAGGCCAAGAAGGGC
GGAAAGATCGCCGTGTAAGAATTCGTAATCATGGTCATAGCTGTTTCCTGTGTGAAATTGTTATCCGCTC
ACAATTCCACACAACATACGAGCCGGAAGCATAAAGTGTAAAGCCTGGGGTGCCTAATGAGTGAGCTAAC
TCACATTAATTGCGTTGCGCTCACTGCCCGCTTTCCAGTCGGGAAACCTGTCGTGCCAGCTGCATTAATG
AATCGGCCAACGCGCGGGGAGAGGCGGTTTGCGTATTGGGCGCTCTTCCGCTTCCTCGCTCACTGACTCG
CTGCGCTCGGTCGTTCGGCTGCGGCGAGCGGTATCAGCTCACTCAAAGGCGGTAATACGGTTATCCACAG
AATCAGGGGATAACGCAGGAAAGAACATGTGAGCAAAAGGCCAGCAAAAGGCCAGGAACCGTAAAAAGGC
CGCGTTGCTGGCGTTTTTCCATAGGCTCCGCCCCCCTGACGAGCATCACAAAAATCGACGCTCAAGTCAG
AGGTGGCGAAACCCGACAGGACTATAAAGATACCAGGCGTTTCCCCCTGGAAGCTCCCTCGTGCGCTCTC
CTGTTCCGACCCTGCCGCTTACCGGATACCTGTCCGCCTTTCTCCCTTCGGGAAGCGTGGCGCTTTCTCA
TAGCTCACGCTGTAGGTATCTCAGTTCGGTGTAGGTCGTTCGCTCCAAGCTGGGCTGTGTGCACGAACCC
CCCGTTCAGCCCGACCGCTGCGCCTTATCCGGTAACTATCGTCTTGAGTCCAACCCGGTAAGACACGACT
TATCGCCACTGGCAGCAGCCACTGGTAACAGGATTAGCAGAGCGAGGTATGTAGGCGGTGCTACAGAGTT
CTTGAAGTGGTGGCCTAACTACGGCTACACTAGAAGAACAGTATTTGGTATCTGCGCTCTGCTGAAGCCA
GTTACCTTCGGAAAAAGAGTTGGTAGCTCTTGATCCGGCAAACAAACCACCGCTGGTAGCGGTGGTTTTT
TTGTTTGCAAGCAGCAGATTACGCGCAGAAAAAAAGGATCTCAAGAAGATCCTTTGATCTTTTCTACGGG
GTCTGACGCTCAGTGGAACGAAAACTCACGTTAAGGGATTTTGGTCATGAGATTATCAAAAAGGATCTTC
ACCTAGATCCTTTTAAATTAAAAATGAAGTTTTAAATCAATCTAAAGTATATATGAGTAAACTTGGTCTG
ACAGTTACCAATGCTTAATCAGTGAGGCACCTATCTCAGCGATCTGTCTATTTCGTTCATCCATAGTTGC
CTGACTCCCCGTCGTGTAGATAACTACGATACGGGAGGGCTTACCATCTGGCCCCAGTGCTGCAATGATA
CCGCGAGACCCACGCTCACCGGCTCCAGATTTATCAGCAATAAACCAGCCAGCCGGAAGGGCCGAGCGCA
GAAGTGGTCCTGCAACTTTATCCGCCTCCATCCAGTCTATTAATTGTTGCCGGGAAGCTAGAGTAAGTAG
TTCGCCAGTTAATAGTTTGCGCAACGTTGTTGCCATTGCTACAGGCATCGTGGTGTCACGCTCGTCGTTT
GGTATGGCTTCATTCAGCTCCGGTTCCCAACGATCAAGGCGAGTTACATGATCCCCCATGTTGTGCAAAA
AAGCGGTTAGCTCCTTCGGTCCTCCGATCGTTGTCAGAAGTAAGTTGGCCGCAGTGTTATCACTCATGGT
TATGGCAGCACTGCATAATTCTCTTACTGTCATGCCATCCGTAAGATGCTTTTCTGTGACTGGTGAGTAC
TCAACCAAGTCATTCTGAGAATAGTGTATGCGGCGACCGAGTTGCTCTTGCCCGGCGTCAATACGGGATA
ATACCGCGCCACATAGCAGAACTTTAAAAGTGCTCATCATTGGAAAACGTTCTTCGGGGCGAAAACTCTC
AAGGATCTTACCGCTGTTGAGATCCAGTTCGATGTAACCCACTCGTGCACCCAACTGATCTTCAGCATCT
TTTACTTTCACCAGCGTTTCTGGGTGAGCAAAAACAGGAAGGCAAAATGCCGCAAAAAAGGGAATAAGGG
CGACACGGAAATGTTGAATACTCATACTCTTCCTTTTTCAATATTATTGAAGCATTTATCAGGGTTATTG
TCTCATGAGCGGATACATATTTGAATGTATTTAGAAAAATAAACAAATAGGGGTTCCGCGCACATTTCCC
CGAAAAGTGCCACCTGACGTCTAAGAAACCATTATTATCATGACATTAACCTATAAAAATAGGCGTATCA
CGAGGCCCTTTCGTC
