>Addgene plasmid #110490 | pSKC11 - UTRQ | depositor partial sequence | sequence record 207864 | pSKC11 - UTRQ sequence 1907 bps
GGGACGTCCCGTGTGGGAGGGGCGGGTCTGGGTGCGGCCTGCCGCATGACTCGTGGTTCGGAGGCCCACG
TGGCCGGGGCGGGGACTCAGGCGCCTGGGGCGCCGACTGATTACGTAGCGGGCGGGGCCGGAAGTGCCGC
TCCTTGGTGGGGGCTGTTCATGGCGGTTCCGGGGTCTCCAACATTTTTCCCGGCTGTGGTCCTAAATCTG
TCCAAAGCAGAGGCAGTGGAGCTTGAGGTTCTTGCTGGTGTGAAATGGAAGACGCCAAAAACATAAAGAA
AGGCCCGGCGCCATTCTATCCGCTGGAAGATGGAACCGCTGGAGAGCAACTGCATAAGGCTATGAAGAGA
TACGCCCTGGTTCCTGGAACAATTGCTTTTACAGATGCACATATCGAGGTGGACATCACTTACGCTGAGT
ACTTCGAAATGTCCGTTCGGTTGGCAGAAGCTATGAAACGATATGGGCTGAATACAAATCACAGAATCGT
CGTATGCAGTGAAAACTCTCTTCAATTCTTTATGCCGGTGTTGGGCGCGTTATTTATCGGAGTTGCAGTT
GCGCCCGCGAACGACATTTATAATGAACGTGAATTGCTCAACAGTATGGGCATTTCGCAGCCTACCGTGG
TGTTCGTTTCCAAAAAGGGGTTGCAAAAAATTTTGAACGTGCAAAAAAAGCTCCCAATCATCCAAAAAAT
TATTATCATGGATTCTAAAACGGATTACCAGGGATTTCAGTCGATGTACACGTTCGTCACATCTCATCTA
CCTCCCGGTTTTAATGAATACGATTTTGTGCCAGAGTCCTTCGATAGGGACAAGACAATTGCACTGATCA
TGAACTCCTCTGGATCTACTGGTCTGCCTAAAGGTGTCGCTCTGCCTCATAGAACTGCCTGCGTGAGATT
CTCGCATGCCAGAGATCCTATTTTTGGCAATCAAATCATTCCGGATACTGCGATTTTAAGTGTTGTTCCA
TTCCATCACGGTTTTGGAATGTTTACTACACTCGGATATTTGATATGTGGATTTCGAGTCGTCTTAATGT
ATAGATTTGAAGAAGAGCTGTTTCTGAGGAGCCTTCAGGATTACAAGATTCAAAGTGCGCTGCTGGTGCC
AACCCTATTCTCCTTCTTCGCCAAAAGCACTCTGATTGACAAATACGATTTATCTAATTTACACGAAATT
GCTTCTGGTGGCGCTCCCCTCTCTAAGGAAGTCGGGGAAGCGGTTGCCAAGAGGTTCCATCTGCCAGGTA
TCAGGCAAGGATATGGGCTCACTGAGACTACATCAGCTATTCTGATTACACCCGAGGGGGATGATAAACC
GGGCGCGGTCGGTAAAGTTGTTCCATTTTTTGAAGCGAAGGTTGTGGATCTGGATACCGGGAAAACGCTG
GGCGTTAATCAAAGAGGCGAACTGTGTGTGAGAGGTCCTATGATTATGTCCGGTTATGTAAACAATCCGG
AAGCGACCAACGCCTTGATTGACAAGGATGGATGGCTACATTCTGGAGACATAGCTTACTGGGACGAAGA
CGAACACTTCTTCATCGTTGACCGCCTGAAGTCTCTGATTAAGTACAAAGGCTATCAGGTGGCTCCCGCT
GAATTGGAATCCATCTTGCTCCAACACCCCAACATCTTCGACGCAGGTGTCGCAGGTCTTCCCGACGATG
ACGCCGGTGAACTTCCCGCCGCCGTTGTTGTTTTGGAGCACGGAAAGACGATGACGGAAAAAGAGATCGT
GGATTACGTCGCCAGTCAAGTAACAACCGCGAAAAAGTTGCGCGGAGGAGTTGTGTTTGTGGACGAAGTA
CCGAAAGGTCTTACCGGAAAACTCGACGCAAGAAAAATCAGAGAGATCCTCATAAAGGCCAAGAAGGGCG
GAAAGATCGCCGTGTAA
